Addgene plasmid #199383: pSiM4
Purpose: Encodes dual cistronic membrane localized jGCaMP7f and mScarlet-I optimized for C. elegans expression
Depositing lab: Hang Lu. Depositing organization: Georgia Institute of Technology.
Backbone
  Vector backbone: pDSP1
  Vector type: Bacterial Expression
Growth in bacteria
  Bacterial resistance: Kanamycin, 50 μg/mL
  Growth temperature: 37°C
  Growth strain: NEB Stable
  Copy number: High Copy
Gene/Insert
  Gene/Insert name: jGCaMP6f::ras-2CAAX::SL2::mScarlet-I::ras-2CAAX
  Species: C. elegans (nematode)
  Mutation: no mutations, except added subcellular localization sequences
  Cloning method: Gibson Cloning
Terms and licenses: Academic/Nonprofit Terms; Industry Terms: Not Available to Industry
How to cite: pSiM4 was a gift from Hang Lu (Addgene plasmid # 199383 ; http://n2t.net/addgene:199383 ; RRID:Addgene_199383)
