[The description below was written by a language model from this plasmid's Addgene catalogue record and pLannotate feature annotations shown in this document.]
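Description:
pSiM4 is a 5.2 kb high-copy bacterial plasmid built on the pDSP1 backbone that carries a C. elegans-optimized, two-cistron reporter cassette for membrane-localized calcium imaging. It is propagated in E. coli through a ColE1/pUC-type origin and selected with kanamycin. The aminoglycoside phosphotransferase gene sits immediately downstream of an annotated cat promoter. Small remnants of lacZα and rop are also detected, presumably left over from the backbone.

The payload is a single operon-style unit. A GCaMP-family calcium indicator fused to a ras-2 CAAX motif is followed by an SL2 trans-splicing spacer, then mScarlet-I fused to the same CAAX motif, and the cassette ends with the tbb-2 3′ region. The CAAX box directs prenylation and so tethers both proteins to the membrane. The SL2 element lets the worm process one transcript into two separately translated messages, so the calcium-insensitive red protein can serve as a co-expressed reference for the green calcium signal.

The record is inconsistent about the sensor: the purpose field names jGCaMP7f, whereas the insert name says jGCaMP6f. The automated annotation labels it only generically as GCaMP2, which does not resolve the variant. mScarlet-I is annotated as two fragments separated by a short gap, which may reflect an inserted synthetic intron typical of worm-optimized genes, although the record does not say so.

No C. elegans promoter is annotated or listed upstream of the cassette. The plasmid may therefore be a promoterless source or donor into which a cell-specific promoter is added, rather than a ready-to-express transgene, but the record does not confirm this.
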