Features (pLannotate 1.2.2; 9 found; start..end, strand, type, name):
     53..69      -  CDS            lacZα (fragment): LacZα fragment of β-galactosidase; lacZ fragment
    185..1594    +  CDS            GCaMP2: GCaMP2 is a basic (constitutively fluorescent) green fluorescent protein published in 2006, derived from Aequorea victoria.
   1966..2448    +  CDS            mScarlet-I (fragment): mScarlet-I is a basic (constitutively fluorescent) red fluorescent protein published in 2016, derived from synthetic construct. It is reported to be a rapidly-maturing monomer with moderate acid sensitivity.
   2493..2879    +  CDS            mScarlet-I (fragment): mScarlet-I is a basic (constitutively fluorescent) red fluorescent protein published in 2016, derived from synthetic construct. It is reported to be a rapidly-maturing monomer with moderate acid sensitivity.
   2916..3239    +  terminator     tbb-2 terminator: tbb-2; transcription terminator for the C. elegans tubulin beta-2 gene
   3397..3985    -  rep_origin     ori: high-copy-number ColE1/pMB1/pBR322/pUC origin of replication
   4156..4971    -  CDS            KanR: aminoglycoside phosphotransferase; aph(3')-Ia; confers resistance to kanamycin in bacteria or G418 (Geneticin®) in eukaryotes
   4972..5074    -  promoter       cat promoter: promoter of the E. coli cat gene encoding chloramphenicol acetyltransferase
   5169..35      +  CDS            rop (fragment) (across the origin): Rop protein, which maintains plasmids at low copy number; rop
>Addgene plasmid #199383 | pSiM4 | addgene full sequence | sequence record 391021 | Addgene NGS Result
TCGCGCGTTTCGGTGATGACGGTGAAAACCTCTGACACATGCAGCTCCCGGAGTAAAACGACGGCCAGTT
TATCTAGTCAGCTTGATTCTAGCTGATCGTGGACCGGAAGGTGAGCCAGTGAGTTGATTGCAGTCCAGTT
ACGCTGGAGTCTGAGGCTCGTCCTGAATGATATGCGGCCGCATGGGATCCCACCACCACCACCACCACGG
AATGGCCTCTATGACCGGAGGACAACAAATGGGACGCGACCTTTACGATGACGACGACAAGGACCTTGCT
ACCATGGTTGATTCTTCTCGCCGCAAGTGGAACAAGACTGGACATGCTGTCCGTGCCATCGGACGTCTTT
CCTCCCTTGAGAACGTTTACATCAAGGCTGATAAGCAAAAGAACGGAATTAAGGCTAACTTCAAGATCCG
TCACAACATCGAAGATGGAGGAGTCCAACTTGCTTACCATTACCAACAAAACACTCCAATCGGAGATGGA
CCAGTTCTTCTTCCAGATAACCACTACCTTTCCGTTCAATCCAAGCTCTCTAAGGTAAGTTTAAACATAT
ATATACTAACTAACCCTGATTATTTAAATTTTCAGGATCCAAACGAGAAGCGTGACCACATGGTCCTTCT
TGAGTTCGTCACCGCTGCTGGAATCACCCTTGGAATGGATGAGCTTTATAAGGGAGGAACTGGAGGATCT
ATGGTTTCTAAGGGAGAGGAGCTTTTCACTGGAGTTGTCCCAATCCTTGTCGAGCTTGATGGAGATGTTA
ACGGACACAAGTTCTCTGTTTCTGGAGAGGGAGAGGGAGACGCTACCTACGGAAAGCTTACTCTTAAGTT
CATCTGCACTACTGGAAAGCTTCCAGTTCCATGGCCAACCCTTGTTACCACCCTTACTTACGGAGTTCAA
TGCTTCTCTCGTTACCCAGATCATATGAAGCAACATGATTTCTTCAAGTCTGCTATGCCAGAGGGATACA
TCCAAGAGCGTACTATCTTCTTCAAGGTAAGTTTAAACAGTTCGGTACTAACTAACCATACATATTTAAA
TTTTCAGGATGATGGAAACTACAAGACCCGTGCTGAGGTTAAGTTCGAGGGAGATACCCTTGTTAACCGT
ATCGAGCTTAAGGGAATCGATTTCAAGGAAGATGGAAACATCCTTGGACATAAGCTTGAGTACAACCTTC
CAGATCAACTTACCGAGGAACAAATCGCTGAGTTCAAGGAGCTTTTCTCCCTTTTCGATAAGGATGGAGA
CGGAACTATCACTACCAAGGTAAGTTTTCTAGAGACCTTTACTAACTAACTAGGTCTCATAGATTTTCAG
GAGCTTGGAACCGTTATGCGTTCCCTTGGACAAAACCCAACTGAGGCTGAGCTTCAAGATATGATCAACG
AGGTTGACGCTGATGGAGATGGAACTATCGATTTCCCAGAGTTCCTTACTATGATGGCTCGCAAGATGAA
GTACACTGATTCTGAGGAGGAGATCCGCGAGGCTTTCCGCGTCTTCGACAAGGACGGAAACGGATACATT
TCCGCTGCTGAGCTCCGTCACGTTATGACTAACCTCGGAGAGAAGCTTACCGACGAGGAGGTCGACGAGA
TGATCCGTGAGGCTGATATCGACGGAGACGGACAAGTTAACTACGAGGAGTTCGTTCAAATGATGACTGC
CAAGAAACGAAAGGATAAGGGAAAATGTTTAATTTCCTAAGCTGTCTCATCCTACTTTCACCTAGTTAAC
TGCTTGTCTTAAAATCTATGCTTCTCTTTAGTATCTAAAATTTTCCTAGAAGCTTACAAGTATATAAATG
GTCTCTTCTCAATAAAGGTTGTATATTTATTCATCTTATTGAATCTGCCATTTCCTCGTTTTTGCGAGTT
TATATACCTTCCAATTTTCTTTCTATTGTATTTTCAACTTCTAATTTTAATTCAGGGAAACTGCTTCAAC
GCATCATGGTTTCCAAGGGAGAGGCTGTTATCAAGGAATTCATGACTTACGAACTTATCAAGGAGTTTAT
GCGCTTTAAGGTTCACATGGAAGGATCTATGAACGGACACGAATTCGAAATCGAAGGAGAAGGAGAAGGA
CGTCCATACGAGGGAACTCAAACTGCTAAGCTTAAGGTAAGTTTATCTAAAAAGTTTTTCATTCAAAATG
TGTAAAAATTCATTTAAAATAACCCAAAAATCATTAATCCTCGATATTTTCAGGTTACTAAAGGAGGACC
ACTTCCATTCTCTTGGGATATCCTTTCTCCACAATTCATGTACGGATCTCGCGCTTTCATCAAGCACCCA
GCTGATATCCCAGATTACTACAAGCAATCTTTCCCAGAAGGATTCAAATGGGAGCGTGTTATGAACTTCG
AAGATGGAGGAGCTGTTACCGTTACCCAAGATACCTCCCTTGAGGATGGAACCCTTATCTACAAGGTATT
TTCCTGCATTTTTCAACTGGGAAAATGAAAGAAAATCGATAATTTCAGGTTAAGCTTCGTGGAACTAATT
TCCCACCAGATGGACCAGTTATGCAAAAGAAGACTATGGGATGGGAGGCTTCTACCGAGCGCCTTTACCC
AGAGGATGGAGTCCTTAAGGGAGATATCAAGATGGCTCTTCGTCTTAAGGATGGAGGACGTTACCTTGCT
GATTTCAAGGTAAGTTTTCTAGAGACCTTTACTAACTAACTAGGTCTCATAGATTTTCAGACTACTTACA
AGGCTAAGAAGCCAGTTCAAATGCCGGGAGCTTACAACGTTGATCGTAAGCTTGATATCACCTCTCACAA
CGAGGATTACACCGTTGTTGAGCAATACGAGCGTTCTGAGGGACGTCACTCTACCGGAGGAATGGATGAG
CTTTACAAGAAACGAAAGGATAAGGGAAAATGTTTAATTTCCTAAATGCAAAATCCTTTCAAGCATTCCC
TTCTTCTCTATCACTCTTCTTTCTTTTTGTCAAAAAATTCTCTCGCTAATTTATTTGCTTTTTTAATGTT
ATTATTTTATGACTTTTTATAGTCACTGAAAAGTTTGCATCTGAGTGAAGTGAATGCTATCAAAATGTGA
TTCTGTCTGATGTACTTTCACAATCTCTCTTCAATTCCATTTTGAAGTGCTTTAAACCCGAAAGGTTGAG
AAAAATGCGAGCGCTCAAATATTTGTATTGTGTTCGTTGAGTGACCCAACAAAAAGAGGAAACTTTATTG
TGCCGCCAAGAAAAAAGTCTCATACGTATGATCGGTCCACGATCAGCTAGATTATCTAGTCAGCTTGATG
TCATAGCTGTTTCCTGACATGTGAGCAAAAGGCCAGCAAAAGGCCAGGAACCGTAAAAAGGCCAGCAAAA
GGCCAGGAACCGTAAAAAGGCCGCGTTGCTGGCGTTTTTCCATAGGCTCCGCCCCCCTGACGAGCATCAC
AAAAATCGACGCTCAAGTCAGAGGTGGCGAAACCCGACAGGACTATAAAGATACCAGGCGTTTCCCCCTG
GAAGCTCCCTCGTGCGCTCTCCTGTTCCGACCCTGTCGCTTACCGGATACCTGTCCGCCTTTCTCCCTTC
GGGAAGCGTGGCGCTTTCTCATAGCTCACGCTGTAGGTATCTCAGTTCGGTGTAGGTCGTTCGCTCCAAG
CTGGGCTGTGTGCACGAACCCCCCGTTCAGCCCGACCGCTGCGCCTTATCCGGTAACTATCGTCTTGAGT
CCAACCCGGTAAGACACGACTTATCGCCACTGGCAGCAGCCACTGGTAACAGGATTAGCAGAGCGAGGTA
TGTAGGCGGTGCTACAGAGTTCTTGAAGTGGTGGCCTAACTACGGCTACACTAGAAGAACAGTATTTGGT
ATCTGCGCTCTGCTGAAGCCAGTTACCTTCGGAAAAAGAGTTGGTAGCTCTTGATCCGGCAAACAAACCA
CCGCTGGTAGCGGTGGTTTTTTTGTTTGCAAGCAGCAGATTACGCGCAGAAAAAAAGGATCTCAAGAAGA
TCCTTTGATCTTTTCTACGGGGTCTGACGCTCAGTGGAACGAAAACTCACGTTAAGGGATTTTGGTCATG
AGATTATCAAAAAGGATCTTCACCTAGATCCTTTTAAATTAAAAATGAAGTTTTAAATCAATCTAAAGTA
TATATGAGTAAACTTGGTCTGACAGTTAGAAAAACTCATCGAGCATCAAGTGAAACTGCAATTTATTCAT
ATCAGGATTATCAATACCATATTTTTGAAAAAGCCGTTTCTGTAATGAAGGAGAAAACTCACCGAGGCAG
TTCCATAGGATGGCAAGATCCTGGTATCGGTCTGCGATTCCGACTCGTCCAACATCAATACAACCTATTA
ATTTCCCCTCGTCAAAAATAAGGTTATCAAGTGAGAAATCACCATGAGTGACGACTGAATCCGGTGAGAA
TGGCAAGAGTTTATGCATTTCTTTCCAGACTTGTTCAACAGGCCAGCCATTACGCTCGTCATCAAAATCA
CTCGCACCAACCAAACCGTTATTCATTCGTGATTGCGCCTGAGCGAGACGAAATACGCGATCGCCGTTAA
AAGGACAATTACAAACAGGAATCGAATGCAACCGGCGCAGGAACACTGCCAGCGCATCAACAATATTTTC
ACCTGAATCAGGATATTCTTCTAATACCTGGAATGCTGTTTTCCCTGGGATCGCAGTGGTGAGTAACCAT
GCATCATCAGGAGTACGGATAAAATGCTTGATGGTCGGAAGAGGCATAAATTCCGTCAGCCAGTTTAGCC
TGACCATCTCATCTGTAACATCATTGGCAACGCTACCTTTGCCATGTTTCAGAAACAACTCTGGCGCATC
GGGCTTCCCATACAATCGATAGATTGTCGCACCTGATTGCCCGACATTATCGCGAGCCCATTTATACCCA
TATAAATCAGCATCCATGTTGGAATTTAATCGCGGCTTCAAGCAAGACGTTTCCCGTTGAATATGGCTCA
TTTTAGCTTCCTTAGCTCCTGAAAATCTCGATAACTCAAAAAATACGCCCGGTAGTGATCTTATTTCATT
ATGGTGAAAGTTGGAACCTCTTACGTGCCGATCACACATTTCCCCGAAAAGTGCCACCTGACGTCTAAGA
AACCATTATTATCATGACATTAACCTATAAAAATAGGCGTATCACGAGGCCCTTTCGTC
